Addgene plasmid #101768: pMH-MBP
Purpose: (Empty Backbone) Gateway-compatible destination vector for bacterial expression of N-terminal MBP-tag fusion protein
Depositing lab: Michael Huen. Depositing organization: University of Hong Kong. Publication: Dual-utility NLS drives RNF169-dependent DNA damage responses. An L, Jiang Y, Ng HH, Man EP, Chen J, Khoo US, Gong Q, Huen MS. Proc Natl Acad Sci U S A. 2017 Apr 4;114(14):E2872-E2881. doi: 10.1073/pnas.1616602114. Epub 2017 Mar 21. PubMed 28325877.
Backbone
  Vector backbone: pMH-MBP
  Vector type: Bacterial Expression
  Tag / fusion protein: MBP (N terminal on backbone)
Growth in bacteria
  Bacterial resistance: Chloramphenicol and Ampicillin, 25 & 100 μg/mL
  Growth temperature: 37°C
  Growth strain: ccdB Survival
  Copy number: High Copy
Gene/Insert
  Gene/Insert name: None
  Tag / fusion protein: MBP (N terminal on backbone)
Terms and licenses: Academic/Nonprofit Terms; Industry Terms: Not Available to Industry
How to cite: pMH-MBP was a gift from Michael Huen (Addgene plasmid # 101768 ; http://n2t.net/addgene:101768 ; RRID:Addgene_101768)
