[The description below was written by a language model from this plasmid's Addgene catalogue record and pLannotate feature annotations shown in this document.]
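Description:
pMH-MBP is an empty Gateway-compatible destination vector for bacterial expression of proteins fused at their N terminus to maltose-binding protein (MBP). The 8,433-nt plasmid replicates in E. coli from a ColE1/pMB1-type origin. The catalogue lists it as high copy, although the annotation also detects the pBR322 bom region and a rop gene, which normally lowers copy number. An M13 phage origin is present as well, which can allow single-stranded DNA production. Ampicillin resistance (bla) is the backbone marker, and chloramphenicol resistance is carried within the Gateway cassette. Because that cassette also encodes the gyrase toxin CcdB, the unrecombined vector has to be maintained in a ccdB-tolerant strain, as the record indicates.

Expression is driven by the hybrid tac promoter with a downstream lac operator. A plasmid-borne lacI gene under the lacIq promoter supplies repressor, so transcription stays off until it is induced with IPTG. The promoter is followed by a malE coding sequence that lacks its signal peptide, so the MBP fusion remains cytosolic, and then by a TEV protease recognition site that lets the tag be removed after purification. Next comes the attR1–CmR–ccdB–attR2 cassette, which also contains a ccdA fragment. An LR recombination with an entry clone replaces this cassette with the gene of interest, placing it downstream of MBP and the TEV site, while loss of ccdB provides counterselection against unrecombined vector in standard strains. A lacZα fragment and the rrnB T1 and T2 terminators lie downstream of attR2. No insert is present. The vector is intended for making soluble, affinity-purifiable MBP-tagged recombinant proteins.
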