Features (pLannotate 1.2.2; 26 found; start..end, strand, type, name):
      1..589     +  rep_origin     ori: high-copy-number ColE1/pMB1/pBR322/pUC origin of replication
    775..915     -  misc_feature   bom: basis of mobility region from pBR322
   1017..1208    -  CDS            rop: Rop protein, which maintains plasmids at low copy number; rop
   1225..1605    +  CDS            YPB1_ECOLX: Protein predicted: Swiss-Prot protein existence level 4. From Escherichia coli.
   1704..1781    +  promoter       lacIq promoter: lacI (mutant); In the lacIq allele, a single base change in the promoter boosts expression of the lacI gene about 10-fold.
   1782..2864    +  CDS            lacI: lac repressor; lacI; The lac repressor binds to the lac operator to inhibit transcription in E. coli. This inhibition can be relieved by adding lactose or isopropyl-β-D-thiogalactopyranoside (IPTG).
   2877..2898    +  protein_bind   CAP binding site: CAP binding activates transcription in the presence of cAMP. E. coli catabolite activator protein
   2917..2934    +  promoter       tet promoter (fragment): E. coli promoter for tetracycline efflux protein gene
   3107..3135    +  promoter       tac promoter: strong E. coli promoter; hybrid between the trp and lac UV5 promoters
   3143..3159    +  protein_bind   lac operator: The lac repressor binds to the lac operator to inhibit transcription in E. coli. This inhibition can be relieved by adding lactose or isopropyl-β-D-thiogalactopyranoside (IPTG). lac repressor encoded by lacI
   3229..4329    +  CDS            MBP: maltose binding protein from E. coli; malE (mutated); This version of the gene does not encode a signal sequence, so MBP will remain in the cytosol.
   4390..4410    +  CDS            TEV site: tobacco etch virus (TEV) protease recognition and cleavage site
   4447..4571    +  protein_bind   attR1: mutant version of attR; recombination site for the Gateway® LR reaction LR Clonase™
   4596..4626    +  promoter       lac UV5 promoter: E. coli lac promoter with an "up" mutation
   4650..4679    +  promoter       cat promoter (fragment): promoter of the E. coli cat gene encoding chloramphenicol acetyltransferase
   4680..5360    +  CDS            CmR: chloramphenicol acetyltransferase confers resistance to chloramphenicol
   5517..5675    +  CDS            ccdA (fragment): CCDA_ECO57 - Also known as H, letA. Experimental evidence at protein level: Swiss-Prot protein existence level 1. Antitoxin component of a type II toxin-antitoxin (TA) system which inhibits the post-segregational killing (PSK) of plasmid-free cells, also referred to as a plasmid addiction system. Binds to and blocks the activity of CcdB; will also remove bound CcdB protein from the CcdB-GyrA complex by forming a CcdA-CcdB complex, a process termed rejuvenation. Functions as a transcriptional corepressor for the ccdAB operon, repression also requires CcdB (By similarity). From Escherichia coli
   5680..5985    +  CDS            ccdB: CcdB, a bacterial toxin that poisons DNA gyrase; ccdB; Plasmids containing the ccdB gene cannot be propagated in standard E. coli strains.
   6026..6150    -  protein_bind   attR2: mutant version of attR; recombination site for the Gateway® LR reaction LR Clonase™
   6226..6380    +  CDS            lacZα (fragment): LacZα fragment of β-galactosidase; lacZ fragment
   6473..6588    +  ncRNA          5S rRNA: Accession: RF00001 - 5S ribosomal RNA
   6592..6678    +  terminator     rrnB T1 terminator: Escherichia coli rrnB; transcription terminator T1 from the E. coli rrnB gene
   6770..6797    +  terminator     rrnB T2 terminator: transcription terminator T2 from the E. coli rrnB gene
   6816..6907    +  promoter       AmpR promoter: bla
   6908..7768    +  CDS            AmpR: β-lactamase; bla; confers resistance to ampicillin, carbenicillin, and related antibiotics
   7810..8323    -  rep_origin     M13 ori (sequence partly withheld): M13 bacteriophage origin of replication; arrow indicates direction of (+) strand synthesis
>Addgene plasmid #101768 | pMH-MBP | addgene full sequence | sequence record 194956 | Addgene NGS Result
TTGAGATCCTTTTTTTCTGCGCGTAATCTGCTGCTTGCAAACAAAAAAACCACCGCTACCAGCGGTGGTT
TGTTTGCCGGATCAAGAGCTACCAACTCTTTTTCCGAAGGTAACTGGCTTCAGCAGAGCGCAGATACCAA
ATACTGTCCTTCTAGTGTAGCCGTAGTTAGGCCACCACTTCAAGAACTCTGTAGCACCGCCTACATACCT
CGCTCTGCTAATCCTGTTACCAGTGGCTGCTGCCAGTGGCGATAAGTCGTGTCTTACCGGGTTGGACTCA
AGACGATAGTTACCGGATAAGGCGCAGCGGTCGGGCTGAACGGGGGGTTCGTGCACACAGCCCAGCTTGG
AGCGAACGACCTACACCGAACTGAGATACCTACAGCGTGAGCTATGAGAAAGCGCCACGCTTCCCGAAGG
GAGAAAGGCGGACAGGTATCCGGTAAGCGGCAGGGTCGGAACAGGAGAGCGCACGAGGGAGCTTCCAGGG
GGAAACGCCTGGTATCTTTATAGTCCTGTCGGGTTTCGCCACCTCTGACTTGAGCGTCGATTTTTGTGAT
GCTCGTCAGGGGGGCGGAGCCTATGGAAAAACGCCAGCAACGCGGCCTTTTTACGGTTCCTGGCCTTTTG
CTGGCCTTTTGCTCACATGTTCTTTCCTGCGTTATCCCCTGATTCTGTGGATAACCGTATTACCGCCTTT
GAGTGAGCTGATACCGCTCGCCGCAGCCGAACGACCGAGCGCAGCGAGTCAGTGAGCGAGGAAGCGGAAG
AGCGCCTGATGCGGTATTTTCTCCTTACGCATCTGTGCGGTATTTCACACCGCATATGGTGCACTCTCAG
TACAATCTGCTCTGATGCCGCATAGTTAAGCCAGTATACACTCCGCTATCGCTACGTGACTGGGTCATGG
CTGCGCCCCGACACCCGCCAACACCCGCTGACGCGCCCTGACGGGCTTGTCTGCTCCCGGCATCCGCTTA
CAGACAAGCTGTGACCGTCTCCGGGAGCTGCATGTGTCAGAGGTTTTCACCGTCATCACCGAAACGCGCG
AGGCAGCTGCGGTAAAGCTCATCAGCGTGGTCGTGCAGCGATTCACAGATGTCTGCCTGTTCATCCGCGT
CCAGCTCGTTGAGTTTCTCCAGAAGCGTTAATGTCTGGCTTCTGATAAAGCGGGCCATGTTAAGGGCGGT
TTTTTCCTGTTTGGTCACTGATGCCTCCGTGTAAGGGGGATTTCTGTTCATGGGGGTAATGATACCGATG
AAACGAGAGAGGATGCTCACGATACGGGTTACTGATGATGAACATGCCCGGTTACTGGAACGTTGTGAGG
GTAAACAACTGGCGGTATGGATGCGGCGGGACCAGAGAAAAATCACTCAGGGTCAATGCCAGCGCTTCGT
TAATACAGATGTAGGTGTTCCACAGGGTAGCCAGCAGCATCCTGCGATGCAGATCCGGAACATAATGGTG
CAGGGCGCTGACTTCCGCGTTTCCAGACTTTACGAAACACGGAAACCGAAGACCATTCATGTTGTTGCTC
AGGTCGCAGACGTTTTGCAGCAGCAGTCGCTTCACGTTCGCTCGCGTATCGGTGATTCATTCTGCTAACC
AGTAAGGCAACCCCGCCAGCCTAGCCGGGTCCTCAACGACAGGAGCACGATCATGCGCACCCGTGGCCAG
GACCCAACGCTGCCCGAAATTCCGACACCATCGAATGGTGCAAAACCTTTCGCGGTATGGCATGATAGCG
CCCGGAAGAGAGTCAATTCAGGGTGGTGAATGTGAAACCAGTAACGTTATACGATGTCGCAGAGTATGCC
GGTGTCTCTTATCAGACCGTTTCCCGCGTGGTGAACCAGGCCAGCCACGTTTCTGCGAAAACGCGGGAAA
AAGTGGAAGCGGCGATGGCGGAGCTGAATTACATTCCCAACCGCGTGGCACAACAACTGGCGGGCAAACA
GTCGTTGCTGATTGGCGTTGCCACCTCCAGTCTGGCCCTGCACGCGCCGTCGCAAATTGTCGCGGCGATT
AAATCTCGCGCCGATCAACTGGGTGCCAGCGTGGTGGTGTCGATGGTAGAACGAAGCGGCGTCGAAGCCT
GTAAAGCGGCGGTGCACAATCTTCTCGCGCAACGCGTCAGTGGGCTGATCATTAACTATCCGCTGGATGA
CCAGGATGCCATTGCTGTGGAAGCTGCCTGCACTAATGTTCCGGCGTTATTTCTTGATGTCTCTGACCAG
ACACCCATCAACAGTATTATTTTCTCCCATGAAGACGGTACGCGACTGGGCGTGGAGCATCTGGTCGCAT
TGGGTCACCAGCAAATCGCGCTGTTAGCGGGCCCATTAAGTTCTGTCTCGGCGCGTCTGCGTCTGGCTGG
CTGGCATAAATATCTCACTCGCAATCAAATTCAGCCGATAGCGGAACGGGAAGGCGACTGGAGTGCCATG
TCCGGTTTTCAACAAACCATGCAAATGCTGAATGAGGGCATCGTTCCCACTGCGATGCTGGTTGCCAACG
ATCAGATGGCGCTGGGCGCAATGCGCGCCATTACCGAGTCCGGGCTGCGCGTTGGTGCGGATATCTCGGT
AGTGGGATACGACGATACCGAAGACAGCTCATGTTATATCCCGCCGTTAACCACCATCAAACAGGATTTT
CGCCTGCTGGGGCAAACCAGCGTGGACCGCTTGCTGCAACTCTCTCAGGGCCAGGCGGTGAAGGGCAATC
AGCTGTTGCCCGTCTCACTGGTGAAAAGAAAAACCACCCTGGCGCCCAATACGCAAACCGCCTCTCCCCG
CGCGTTGGCCGATTCATTAATGCAGCTGGCACGACAGGTTTCCCGACTGGAAAGCGGGCAGTGAGCGCAA
CGCAATTAATGTAAGTTAGCTCACTCATTAGGCACAATTCTCATGTTTGACAGCTTATCATCGACTGCAC
GGTGCACCAATGCTTCTGGCGTCAGGCAGCCATCGGAAGCTGTGGTATGGCTGTGCAGGTCGTAAATCAC
TGCATAATTCGTGTCGCTCAAGGCGCACTCCCGTTCTGGATAATGTTTTTTGCGCCGACATCATAACGGT
TCTGGCAAATATTCTGAAATGAGCTGTTGACAATTAATCATCGGCTCGTATAATGTGTGGAATTGTGAGC
GGATAACAATTTCACACAGGAAACAGCCAGTCCGTTTAGGTGTTTTCACGAGCACTTCACCAACAAGGAC
CATAGATTATGAAAACTGAAGAAGGTAAACTGGTAATCTGGATTAACGGCGATAAAGGCTATAACGGTCT
CGCTGAAGTCGGTAAGAAATTCGAGAAAGATACCGGAATTAAAGTCACCGTTGAGCATCCGGATAAACTG
GAAGAGAAATTCCCACAGGTTGCGGCAACTGGCGATGGCCCTGACATTATCTTCTGGGCACACGACCGCT
TTGGTGGCTACGCTCAATCTGGCCTGTTGGCTGAAATCACCCCGGACAAAGCGTTCCAGGACAAGCTGTA
TCCGTTTACCTGGGATGCCGTACGTTACAACGGCAAGCTGATTGCTTACCCGATCGCTGTTGAAGCGTTA
TCGCTGATTTATAACAAAGATCTGCTGCCGAACCCGCCAAAAACCTGGGAAGAGATCCCGGCGCTGGATA
AAGAACTGAAAGCGAAAGGTAAGAGCGCGCTGATGTTCAACCTGCAAGAACCGTACTTCACCTGGCCGCT
GATTGCTGCTGACGGGGGTTATGCGTTCAAGTATGAAAACGGCAAGTACGACATTAAAGACGTGGGCGTG
GATAACGCTGGCGCGAAAGCGGGTCTGACCTTCCTGGTTGACCTGATTAAAAACAAACACATGAATGCAG
ACACCGATTACTCCATCGCAGAAGCTGCCTTTAATAAAGGCGAAACAGCGATGACCATCAACGGCCCGTG
GGCATGGTCCAACATCGACACCAGCAAAGTGAATTATGGTGTAACGGTACTGCCGACCTTCAAGGGTCAA
CCATCCAAACCGTTCGTTGGCGTGCTGAGCGCAGGTATTAACGCCGCCAGTCCGAACAAAGAGCTGGCAA
AAGAGTTCCTCGAAAACTATCTGCTGACTGATGAAGGTCTGGAAGCGGTTAATAAAGACAAACCGCTGGG
TGCCGTAGCGCTGAAGTCTTACGAGGAAGAGTTGGCGAAAGATCCACGTATTGCCGCCACAATGGAAAAC
GCCCAGAAAGGTGAAATCATGCCGAACATCCCGCAGATGTCCGCTTTCTGGTATGCCGTGCGTACTGCGG
TGATCAACGCCGCCAGCGGTCGTCAGACTGTCGATGAAGCCCTGAAAGACGCGCAGACTAATTCGAGCTC
GAACAACAACAACAATAACAATAACAACAACCTCGGGATCGATACGACCGAAAACCTGTATTTTCAGGGC
GCCATGGGATCCGGAATTCAAAGGCCTACGTCGAGAACAAGTTTGTACAAAAAAGCTGAACGAGAAACGT
AAAATGATATAAATATCAATATATTAAATTAGATTTTGCATAAAAAACAGACTACATAATACTGTAAAAC
ACAACATATCCAGTCACTATGGCGGCCGCATTAGGCACCCCAGGCTTTACACTTTATGCTTCCGGCTCGT
ATAATGTGTGGATTTTGAGTTAGGATCCGTCGAGATTTTCAGGAGCTAAGGAAGCTAAAATGGAGAAAAA
AATCACTGGATATACCACCGTTGATATATCCCAATGGCATCGTAAAGAACATTTTGAGGCATTTCAGTCA
GTTGCTCAATGTACCTATAACCAGACCGTTCAGCTGGATATTACGGCCTTTTTAAAGACCGTAAAGAAAA
ATAAGCACAAGTTTTATCCGGCCTTTATTCACATTCTTGCCCGCCTGATGAATGCTCATCCGGAATTCCG
TATGGCAATGAAAGACGGTGAGCTGGTGATATGGGATAGTGTTCACCCTTGTTACACCGTTTTCCATGAG
CAAACTGAAACGTTTTCATCGCTCTGGAGTGAATACCACGACGATTTCCGGCAGTTTCTACACATATATT
CGCAAGATGTGGCGTGTTACGGTGAAAACCTGGCCTATTTCCCTAAAGGGTTTATTGAGAATATGTTTTT
CGTCTCAGCCAATCCCTGGGTGAGTTTCACCAGTTTTGATTTAAACGTGGCCAATATGGACAACTTCTTC
GCCCCCGTTTTCACCATGGGCAAATATTATACGCAAGGCGACAAGGTGCTGATGCCGCTGGCGATTCAGG
TTCATCATGCCGTTTGTGATGGCTTCCATGTCGGCAGAATGCTTAATGAATTACAACAGTACTGCGATGA
GTGGCAGGCGGGGCGTAATCTAGAGGATCCGGCTTACTAAAAGCCAGATAACAGTATGCGTATTTGCGCG
CTGATTTTTGCGGTATAAGAATATATACTGATATGTATACCCGAAGTATGTCAAAAAGAGGTATGCTATG
AAGCAGCGTATTACAGTGACAGTTGACAGCGACAGCTATCAGTTGCTCAAGGCATATATGATGTCAATAT
CTCCGGTCTGGTAAGCACAACCATGCAGAATGAAGCCCGTCGTCTGCGTGCCGAACGCTGGAAAGCGGAA
AATCAGGAAGGGATGGCTGAGGTCGCCCGGTTTATTGAAATGAACGGCTCTTTTGCTGACGAGAACAGGG
GCTGGTGAAATGCAGTTTAAGGTTTACACCTATAAAAGAGAGAGCCGTTATCGTCTGTTTGTGGATGTAC
AGAGTGATATTATTGACACGCCCGGGCGACGGATGGTGATCCCCCTGGCCAGTGCACGTCTGCTGTCAGA
TAAAGTCCCCCGTGAACTTTACCCGGTGGTGCATATCGGGGATGAAAGCTGGCGCATGATGACCACCGAT
ATGGCCAGTGTGCCGGTCTCCGTTATCGGGGAAGAAGTGGCTGATCTCAGCCACCGCGAAAATGACATCA
AAAACGCCATTAACCTGATGTTCTGGGGAATATAAATGTCAGGCTCCCTTATACACAGCCAGTCTGCAGG
TCGACCATAGTGACTGGATATGTTGTGTTTTACAGTATTATGTAGTCTGTTTTTTATGCAAAATCTAATT
TAATATATTGATATTTATATCATTTTACGTTTCTCGTTCAGCTTTCTTGTACAAAGTGGTCTCGACGAGC
TCACTAGTCGCGGCCGCTTTCGAATCTAGAGCCTGCAGTCTCGAGGCATGCGGTACCAAGCTTGGCACTG
GCCGTCGTTTTACAACGTCGTGACTGGGAAAACCCTGGCGTTACCCAACTTAATCGCCTTGCAGCACATC
CCCCTTTCGCCAGCTGGCGTAATAGCGAAGAGGCCCGCACCGATCGCCCTTCCCAACAGTTGCGCAGCCT
GAATGGCGAATGGCAGCTTGGCTGTTTTGGCGGATGAGATAAGATTTTCAGCCTGATACAGATTAAATCA
GAACGCAGAAGCGGTCTGATAAAACAGAATTTGCCTGGCGGCAGTAGCGCGGTGGTCCCACCTGACCCCA
TGCCGAACTCAGAAGTGAAACGCCGTAGCGCCGATGGTAGTGTGGGGTCTCCCCATGCGAGAGTAGGGAA
CTGCCAGGCATCAAATAAAACGAAAGGCTCAGTCGAAAGACTGGGCCTTTCGTTTTATCTGTTGTTTGTC
GGTGAACGCTCTCCTGAGTAGGACAAATCCGCCGGGAGCGGATTTGAACGTTGCGAAGCAACGGCCCGGA
GGGTGGCGGGCAGGACGCCCGCCATAAACTGCCAGGCATCAAATTAAGCAGAAGGCCATCCTGACGGATG
GCCTTTTTGCGTTTCTACAAACTCTTTTGTTTATTTTTCTAAATACATTCAAATATGTATCCGCTCATGA
GACAATAACCCTGATAAATGCTTCAATAATATTGAAAAAGGAAGAGTATGAGTATTCAACATTTCCGTGT
CGCCCTTATTCCCTTTTTTGCAGCATTTTGCCTTCCTGTTTTTGCTCACCCAGAAACGCTGGTGAAAGTA
AAAGATGCTGAAGATCAGTTGGGTGCACGAGTGGGTTACATCGAACTGGATCTCAACAGCGGTAAGATCC
TTGAGAGTTTTCGCCCCGAAGAACGTTTCCCAATGATGAGCACTTTTAAAGTTCTGCTATGTGGCGCGGT
ATTATCCCGTGTTGACGCCGGGCAAGAGCAACTCGGTCGCCGCATACACTATTCTCAGAATGACTTGGTT
GAGTACTCACCAGTCACAGAAAAGCATCTTACGGATGGCATGACAGTAAGAGAATTATGCAGTGCTGCCA
TAACCATGAGTGATAACACTGCGGCCAACTTACTTCTGACAACGATCGGAGGACCGAAGGAGCTAACCGC
TTTTTTGCACAACATGGGGGATCATGTAACTCGCCTTGATCGTTGGGAACCGGAGCTGAATGAAGCCATA
CCAAACGACGAGCGTGACACCACGATGCCTGTAGCAATGGCAACAACGTTGCGCAAACTATTAACTGGCG
AACTACTTACTCTAGCTTCCCGGCAACAATTAATAGACTGGATGGAGGCGGATAAAGTTGCAGGACCACT
TCTGCGCTCGGCCCTTCCGGCTGGCTGGTTTATTGCTGATAAATCTGGAGCCGGTGAGCGTGGGTCTCGC
GGTATCATTGCAGCACTGGGGCCAGATGGTAAGCCCTCCCGTATCGTAGTTATCTACACGACGGGGAGTC
AGGCAACTATGGATGAACGAAATAGACAGATCGCTGAGATAGGTGCCTCACTGATTAAGCATTGGTAACT
GTCAGACCAAGTTTACTCATATATACTTTAGATTGATT
[38 nt withheld, positions 7809-7846]
A
[37 nt withheld, positions 7848-7884]
ATTTTGTTAAAATTCGCGTTAAATTTTTGTTAAATCAGCTCATTTTTTAACCAATAGGCCGAAATCGGCA
AAATCCCTTATAAATCAAAAGAATAGCCCGAGATAGGGT
[37 nt withheld, positions 7994-8030]
AAAGAACGTGGACTCCAACGTCAAAGG
[141 nt withheld, positions 8058-8198]
G
[125 nt withheld, positions 8200-8324]
AAAGGATCTAGGTGAAGATCCTTTTTGATAATCTCATGACCAAAATCCCTTAACGTGAGTTTTCGTTCCA
CTGAGCGTCAGACCCCGTAGAAAAGATCAAAGGATCTTC
